>Addgene plasmid #240767 | SAGA018 | addgene full sequence | sequence record 483932 | Addgene NGS Result
TTAATTAAGCGTTGCGCTTAATCTTTCTGCGAATTGAGATGACGCCACTGGCTGGGCGTCATCCCGGTTT
CCCGGGTAAACACCACCGAAAAATAGTTACTATCTTCAAAGCCACATTCGGTCGAAATATCACTGATTAA
CAGGCGGCTATGCTGGAGAAGATATTGCGCATGACACACTCTGACCTGTCGCAGATATTGATTGATGGTC
ATTCCAGTCTGCTGGCGAAATTGCTGACGCAAAACGCGCTCACTGCACGATGCCTCATCACAAAATTTAT
CCAGCGCAAAGGGACTTTTCAGGCTAGCCGCCAGCCGGGTAATCAGCTTATCCAGCAACGTTTCGCTGGA
TGTTGGCGGCAACGAATCACTGGTGTAACGATGGCGATTCAGCAACATCACCAACTGCCCGAACAGCAAC
TCAGCCATTTCGTTAGCAAACGGCACATGCTGACTACTTTCATGCTCAAGCTGACCAATAACCTGCCGCG
CCTGCGCCATCCCCATGCTACCTAAGCGCCAGTGTGGTTGCCCTGCGCTGGCGTTAAATCCCGGAATCGC
CCCCTGCCAGTCAAGATTCAGCTTCAGACGCTCCGGGCAATAAATAATATTCTGCAAAACCAGATCGTTA
ACGGAAGCGTAGGAGTGTTTATCATCAGCATGAATGTAAAAGAGATCGCCACGGGTAATGCGATAAGGGC
GATCGTTGAGTACATGCAGGCCATTACCGCGCCAGACAATCACCAGCTCACAAAAATCATGTGTATGTTC
AGCAAAGACATCTTGCGGATAACGGTCAGCCACAGCGACTGCCTGCTGGTCGCTGGCAAAAAAATCATCT
TTGAGAAGTTTTAACTGATGCGCCACCGTGGCTACCTCGGCCAGAGAACGAAGTTGATTATTCGCAATAT
GGCGTACAAATACGTTGAGAAGATTCGCGTTATTGCAGAAAGCCATCCCGTCCCTGGCGAATATCACGCG
GTGACCAGTTAAACTCTCGGCGAAAAAGCGTCGAAAAGTGGTTACTGTCGCTGAATCCACAGCGATAGGC
GATGTCAGTAACGCTGGCCTCGCTGTGGCGTAGCAGATGTCGGGCTTTCATCAGTCGCAGGCGGTTCAGG
TATCGCTGAGGCGTCAGTCCCGTTTGCTGCTTAAGCTGCCGATGTAGCGTACGCAGTGAAAGAGAAAATT
GATCCGCCACGGCATCCCAATTCACCTCATCGGCAAAATGGTCCTCCAGCCAGGCCAGAAGCAAGTTGAG
ACGTGATGCGCTGTTTTCCAGGTTCTCCTGCAAACTGCTTTTACGCAGCAAGAGCAGTAATTGCATAAAC
AAGATCTCGCGACTGGCGGTCGAGGGTAAATCATTTTCCCCTTCCTGCTGTTCCATCTGTGCAACCAGCT
GTCGCACCTGCTGCAATACGCTGTGGTTAACGCGCCAGTGAGACGGATACTGCCCATCCAGCTCTTGTGG
CAGCAACTGATTCAGCCCGGCGAGAAACTGAAATCGATCCGGCGAGCGATACAGCACATTGGTCAGACAC
AGATTATCGGTATGTTCATACAGATGCCGATCATGATCGCGTACGAAACAGACCGTGCCACCGGTGATGG
TATAGGGCTGCCCATTAAACACATGAATACCCGTGCCATGTTCGACAATCACAATTTCATGAAAATCATG
ATGATGTTCAGGAAAATCCGCCTGCGGGAGCCGGGGTTCTATCGCCACGGACGCGTTACCAGACGGAAAA
AAATCCACACTATGTAATACGGTCATACTGGCCTCCTGATGTCGTCAACACGGCGAAATAGTAATCACGA
GGTCAGGTTCTTACCTTAAATTTTCGACGGAAAACCACGTAAAAAACGTCGATTTTTCAAGATACAGCGT
GAATTTTCAGGAAATGCGGTGAGCATCACATCACCACAATTCAGCAAATTGTGAACATCATCACGTTCAT
CTTTCCCTGGTTGCCAATGGCCCATTTTCTTGTCAGTAACGAGAAGGTCGCGAATCCAGGCGCTTTTTAG
ACTGGTCGTATACTAGAGATTAAAGAGGAGAAAGGGGGGATGAAGGCTATTTTCGTACTGAAACATCTTA
ATCATGCTAAGGAGGTTTTCTAATGAGCAAAGGAGAAGAACTTTTCACTGGAGTTGTGCCAATTCTTGTT
GAATTAGATGGTGATGTTAATGGGCACAAATTTTCTGTCAGTGGAGAGGGTGAAGGTGATGCTACATACG
GAAAACTCACCCTTAAATTTATTTGCACTACTGGAAAACTACCTGTTCCATGGCCAACACTTGTCACTAC
TCTGACCTATGGCGTTCAATGCTTTTCCCGTTATCCGGATCACATGAAACGGCATGACTTTTTCAAGAGT
GCCATGCCCGAAGGTTATGTACAGGAACGCACTATATCTTTCAAAGATGACGGGAACTACAAGACGCGTG
CTGAAGTCAAGTTTGAAGGTGATACCCTTGTTAATCGTATCGAGTTAAAGGGTATTGATTTTAAAGAAGA
TGGAAACATTCTCGGACACAAACTAGAGTACAACTATAACTCACACAATGTATACATCACGGCAGACAAA
CAAAAGAATGGAATCAAAGCTAACTTCAAAATTCGCCACAACATTGAAGATGGTTCCGTTCAACTAGCAG
ACCATTATCAACAAAATACTCCAATTGGCGATGGCCCTGTCCTTTTACCAGACAACCATTACCTGTCGAC
ACAATCTGCCCTTTCGAAAGATCCCAACGAAAAGCGTGACCACATGGTCCTTCTTGAGTTTGTAACTGCT
GCTGGGATTACACATGGCATGGATGAGCTCTACAAATGACCAATTATTGAAGGCCGCTAACGCGGCCTTT
TTTTGTTTCTGGTCTCCCAAAAATTTATTTGCTTATTAATCATCCGGCTCGTATAATGTGTGGAGGGCCC
AAGTTCACTTAAAAAGGAGATTGGACATGAAGTCCAACAATGCGCTCATCGTCATCCTCGGCACCGTCAC
CCTGGATGCTGTAGGCATAGGCTTGGTTATGCCGGTACTGCCGGGCCTCTTGCGGGATATCGTCCATTCC
GACAGCATCGCCAGTCACTATGGCGTGCTGCTAGCGCTATATGCGTTGATGCAATTTCTATGCGCACCCG
TTCTCGGAGCACTGTCCGACCGCTTTGGCCGCCGCCCAGTCCTGCTCGCTTCGCTACTTGGAGCCACTAT
CGACTACGCGATCATGGCGACCACACCCGTCCTGTGGATTCTCTACGCCGGACGCATCGTGGCCGGCATC
ACCGGCGCCACAGGTGCGGTTGCTGGCGCCTATATCGCCGACATCACCGATGGGGAAGATCGGGCTCGCC
ACTTCGGGCTCATGAGCGCTTGTTTCGGCGTGGGTATGGTGGCAGGCCCCGTGGCCGGGGGACTGTTGGG
CGCCATCTCCCTGCACGCACCATTCCTTGCGGCGGCGGTGCTCAACGGCCTCAACCTACTACTGGGCTGC
TTCCTAATGCAGGAGTCGCATAAGGGAGAGCGCCGTCCGATGCCCTTGAGAGCCTTCAACCCAGTCAGCT
CCTTCCGGTGGGCGCGGGGCATGACCATTGTGGCCGCACTTATGACTGTCTTCTTTATCATGCAACTCGT
AGGACAGGTGCCGGCAGCGCTCTGGGTCATTTTCGGCGAGGACCGCTTTCGCTGGAGCGCGACGATGAGC
GGCCTGTCGCTTGCGGTATTCGGAATCTTGCACGCCCTCGCTCAAGCCTTCGTCACTGGTCCCGCCACCA
AACGTTTCGGCGAGAAGCAGGCCATTATCGCCGGCATGGCGGCCGACGCGCTGGGCTACGTCTTGCTGGC
GTTCGCGACGCGAGGCTGGATGGCCTTCCCCATTATGATTCTTCTCGCTTCCGGCGGCATCGGGATGCCC
GCGTTGCAGGCCATGCTGTCCAGGCAGGTAGATGACGACCATCAGGGACAGCTTCAAGGATCGCTCGCGG
CTCTTACCAGCCTAACTTCGATCACTGGACCGCTGATCGTCACGGCGATTTATGCCGCCTCGGCGAGCAC
ATGGAACGGGTTGGCATGGATTGTAGGCGCCGCCCTATACCTTGTCTGCCTCCCCGCGTTGCGTCGCGGT
GCATGGAGCCGGGCCACCTCGACCTGAGACAATTGTCCAGATAAAAAAAATCCTTAGCTTTCGCTAAGGA
TGATTTCTTTATTGTAATTCATTAAGCATTCTGCCGACATGGAAGCCATCACAAACGGCATGATGAACCT
GAATCGCCAGCGGCATCAGCACCTTGTCGCCTTGCGTATAATATTTGCCCATGGTGAAAACGGGGGCGAA
GAAGTTGTCCATATTGGCCACGTTTAAATCAAAACTGGTGAAACTCACCCAGGGATTGGCTGAGACGAAA
AACATATTCTCAATAAACCCTTTAGGGAAATAGGCCAGGTTTTCACCGTAACACGCCACATCTTGCGAAT
ATATGTGTAGAAACTGCCGGAAATCGTCGTGGTATTCACTCCAGAGCGATGAAAACGTTTCAGTTTGCTC
ATGGAAAACGGTGTAACAAGGGTGAACACTATCCCATATCACCAGCTCACCGTCTTTCATTGCCATACGA
AATTCCGGATGAGCATTCATCAGGCGGGCAAGAATGTGAATAAAGGCCGGATAAAACTTGTGCTTATTTT
TCTTTACGGTCTTTAAAAAGGCCGTAATATCCAGCTGAACGGTCTGGTTATAGGTACATTGAGCAACTGA
CTGAAATGCCTCAAAATGTTCTTTACGATGCCATTGGGATATATCAACGGTGGTATATCCAGTGATTTTT
TTCTCCATTTTAGCTTCCTTAGCTCCTGAAAATCTCGATAACTCAAAAAATACGCCCGGTAGTGATCTTA
TTTCATTATGGTGAAAGTTGGAACCTCTTACGTGCCGATCAACGTCTCATTTTCGCCAACTAGTCTGGAT
TCTCACCAATAAAAAACGCCCGGCGGCAACCGAGCGTTCTGAACAAATCCAGATGGAGTTCTGAGGTCAT
TACTGGATCTATCAACAGGAGTCCAAGGGGTCCCCAATAATTACGATTTAAATGACAAGGGTCCTTTTCC
GCTGCATAACCCTGCTTCGGGGTCATTATAGCGATTTTTTCGGTATATCCATCCTTTTTCGCACGATATA
CAGGATTTTGCCAAAGGGTTCGTGTAGACTTTCCTTGGTGTATCCAACGGCGTCAGCCGGGCAGGATAGG
TGAAGTAGGCCCACCCGCGAGCGGGTGTTCCTTCTTCACTGTCCCTTATTCGCACCTGGCGGTGCTCAAC
GGGAATCCTGCTCTGCGAGGCTGGCCGTAGGCCGGCCCCGTAGAAAAGATCAAAGGATCTTCTTGAGATC
CTTTTTTTCTGCGCGTAATCTGCTGCTTGCAAACAAAAAAACCACCGCTACCAGCGGTGGTTTGTTTGCC
GGATCAAGAGCTACCAACTCTTTTTCCGAAGGTAACTGGCTTCAGCAGAGCGCAGATACCAAATACTGTC
CTTCTAGTGTAGCCGTAGTTAGGCCACCACTTCAAGAACTCTGTAGCACCGCCTACATACCTCGCTCTGC
TAATCCTGTTACCAGTGGCTGCTGCCAGTGGCGATAAGTCGTGTCTTACCGGGTTGGACTCAAGACGATA
GTTACCGGATAAGGCGCAGCGGTCGGGCTGAACGGGGGGTTCGTGCACACAGCCCAGCTTGGAGCGAACG
ACCTACACCGAACTGAGATACCTACAGCGTGAGCTATGAGAAAGCGCCACGCTTCCCGAAGGGAGAAAGG
CGGACAGGTATCCGGTAAGCGGCAGGGTCGGAACAGGAGAGCGCACGAGGTAGCTTCCAGGGGGAAACGC
CTGGTATCTTTATAGTCCTGTCGGGTTTCGCCACCTCTGACTTGAGCGTCGATTTTTGTGATGCTCGTCA
GGGGGGCGGAGCCTATGGAAAAACGCCAGCAACGCGGCCTTTTTACGGTTCCTGGCCTTTTGCTGGCCTT
TTGCTCACATGTTCTTTCCTGCGTTATCCCCTGATTCTGTGGATAACCGTATTACCGCCTTTGAGTGAGC
TGATACCGCTCGCCGCAGCCGAACGACCGAGCGCAGCGAGTCAGTGAGCGAGGAAGCGGAAGAGCGCCTG
ATGCGGTATTTTCTCCTTACGCATCTGTGCGGTATTTCACACCGCATATGGTGCACTCTCAGTACAATCT
GCTCTGATGCCGCATAGTTAAGCCAGTATACACTCCGCTATCGCTACGTGACTGGGTCATGGCTGCGCCC
CGACACCCGCCAACACCCGCTGACGCGCCCTGACGGGCTTGTCTGCTCCCGGCATCCGCTTACAGACAAG
CTGTGACCGTCTCCGGGAGCTGCATGTGTCAGAGGTTTTCACCGTCATTACCGAAACGCGCGAGGCAGCT
GCGGTAAAGCTCATCAGCGTGGTCGTGCAGCGATTCACAGATGTCTGCCTGTTCATCCGCGTCCAGCTCG
TTGAGTTTCTCCAGAAGCGTTAATGTCTGGCTTCTGATAAAGCGGGCCATGTTAAGGGCGGTTTTTTCCT
GTTTGGTCACTGATGCCTCCGTGTAAGGGGGATTTCTGTTCATGGGGGTAATGATACCGATGAAACGAGA
GAGGATGCTCACGATACGGGTTACTGATGATGAACATGCCCGGTTACTGGAACGTTGTGAGGGTAAACAA
CTGGCGGTATGGATGCGGCGGGGGCGCGCCCAGCTGTCTAGGGCGGCGGATTTGTCCTACTCAGGAGAGC
GTTCACCGACAAACAACAGATAAAACGAAAGGCCCAGTCTTTCGACTGAGCCTTTCGTTTTATTTGATGC
CT
Features (pLannotate 1.2.2; 16 found; start..end, strand, type, name):
     18..866     -  CDS            rhaR: transcriptional activator of rhaR and rhaS; E. coli rhaR; needed for rhamnose-dependent activation of the rhaB promoter
    940..1776    -  CDS            rhaS: positive regulator of the rhaB promoter; E. coli rhaS; activated by L-rhamnose
   1922..2040    +  promoter       rhaB promoter: promoter of the E. coli rhaBAD operon, conferring tight induction with L-rhamnose and repression with D-glucose in the presence of RhaR and RhaS (Giacalone et al., 2006)
   2123..2836    +  CDS            Folding Reporter GFP: Folding Reporter GFP is a basic (constitutively fluorescent) green fluorescent protein published in 1999, derived from Aequorea victoria.
   2905..2928    +  promoter       trc promoter (fragment): strong E. coli promoter; hybrid between the trp and lac UV5 promoters
   2967..4157    +  CDS            TcR: tetracycline efflux protein; tet; confers resistance to tetracycline
   4168..4207    -  terminator     bacterial terminator (fragment): putative bacterial transcription terminator
   4212..4838    -  CDS            CmR (fragment): chloramphenicol acetyltransferase; cat; confers resistance to chloramphenicol
   4839..4941    -  promoter       cat promoter: promoter of the E. coli cat gene encoding chloramphenicol acetyltransferase
   4969..5063    -  terminator     lambda t0 terminator: transcription terminator from phage lambda
   5239..5347    +  oriT           oriT: incP origin of transfer
   5383..5971    +  rep_origin     ori: high-copy-number ColE1/pMB1/pBR322/pUC origin of replication
   6157..6297    -  misc_feature   bom: basis of mobility region from pBR322
   6399..6590    -  CDS            rop: Rop protein, which maintains plasmids at low copy number; rop
   6631..6741    +  CDS            mbeC (fragment): MBEC_ECOLX - Experimental evidence at protein level: Swiss-Prot protein existence level 1. Required for efficient mobilization of ColE1 plasmid and is thus essential to promote the specific transfer of the plasmid during conjugation. Probably functions by inducing DNA bending, helping the MbeA relaxase to melt the DNA around the nic site and cleave the phosphodiester bond. Binds specifically double-stranded DNA (dsDNA) containing the ColE1 oriT but does not recognize the inverted repeat (IR). From Escherichia coli.
   6770..6856    -  terminator     rrnB T1 terminator: Escherichia coli rrnB; transcription terminator T1 from the E. coli rrnB gene
