[The description below was written by a language model from this plasmid's Addgene catalogue record and pLannotate feature annotations shown in this document.]
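Description:
SAGA018 is a 6.9 kb synthetic-biology plasmid built on a pSEVAx91 backbone and designed as a test and template vehicle for in vivo recombineering of plasmid DNA in Escherichia coli. It replicates from a pBR322-type ColE1/pMB1 origin accompanied by the bom region and an intact rop gene. Rop normally restrains copy number, so the "pBR322-ROP" designation in the insert name sits somewhat at odds with the catalogue's "high copy" entry. An incP oriT and a fragment of mbeC are also annotated, and lambda t0 and rrnB T1 terminators insulate the cargo as is typical of SEVA architecture. The plasmid is maintained by tetracycline selection.

The payload is the "triple selection cassette" gfp–tetA–CmTrunc. A rhamnose-inducible module, consisting of the rhaS and rhaR activator genes read divergently from the rhaB (PrhaBAD) promoter, drives a folding reporter GFP through what the insert name calls a low-strength bicistronic design (BCD_low) translation element, giving a fluorescence readout. Downstream, a trc promoter fragment precedes the tetA tetracycline efflux gene, which the record notes carries a mutation in its translation initiation region. The record does not give a rationale, though the name suggests tuning of expression to this particular origin. On the opposite strand, a cat promoter drives a truncated chloramphenicol acetyltransferase gene, which is presumably nonfunctional as supplied and may serve as a marker that successful recombination restores, although the record does not spell out this mechanism. Together these three markers provide screening and selection handles for scoring and enriching recombineering events on plasmids, as part of a series covering different copy numbers.
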