Addgene plasmid #240767: SAGA018
Purpose: Plasmid contains the triple selection cassette gfp - tetApBR322-ROP- CmTrunc that allows for in vivo recombineering in E.coli.
Depositing lab: Morten Norholm. Depositing organization: Danmarks Tekniske Universitet. Publication: Simple and robust in vivo engineering of plasmid DNA at any copy number in Escherichia coli. Sepulchro AGV, Kozlowski HCJ, Norholm MHH. Commun Biol. 2025 Jun 17;8(1):933. doi: 10.1038/s42003-025-08361-9. PubMed 40527904.
Backbone
  Vector backbone: pSEVAx91
  Vector type: Synthetic Biology
Growth in bacteria
  Bacterial resistance: Tetracycline, 10 μg/mL
  Growth temperature: 37°C
  Growth strain: DH5alpha
  Copy number: High Copy
Gene/Insert
  Gene/Insert name: SAGA pBR322-ROP PrhaBAD BCD_low - gfp - tetApBR322-ROP- CmTrunc
  Species: Unspecified
  Mutation: Mutation on translation initiation region of tetA
  Cloning method: Other
Terms and licenses: Academic/Nonprofit Terms; Industry Terms: Not Available to Industry
How to cite: SAGA018 was a gift from Morten Norholm (Addgene plasmid # 240767 ; http://n2t.net/addgene:240767 ; RRID:Addgene_240767)
